Addgene plasmid #174959: pMSR:MSMEG_0970:Dendra
Purpose: C-term fluorescent fusion
Depositing lab: Keith Derbyshire & Joseph Wade. Depositing organization: Wadsworth Center, New York State Department of Health. Publication: A Mycobacterial Systems Resource for the Research Community. Judd JA, Canestrari J, Clark R, Joseph A, Lapierre P, Lasek-Nesselquist E, Mir M, Palumbo M, Smith C, Stone M, Upadhyay A, Wirth SE, Dedrick RM, Meier CG, Russell DA, Dills A, Dove E, Kester J, Wolf ID, Zhu J, Rubin ER, Fortune S, Hatfull GF, Gray TA, Wade JT, Derbyshire KM. mBio. 2021 Mar 2;12(2). pii: mBio.02401-20. doi: 10.1128/mBio.02401-20. PubMed 33653882.
Backbone
  Vector backbone: pMSR:Dendra
  Vector type: Bacterial Expression ; Integrating Mycobacterial Expression Vector attL5. T7 expression in E. coli
Growth in bacteria
  Bacterial resistance: Apramycin, 25 μg/mL
  Growth temperature: 37°C
  Growth strain: DH5alpha
  Copy number: High Copy
Gene/Insert
  Gene/Insert name: MSMEG_0970
  Species: M. smegmatis
  Promoter: pmycTetO
  Tag / fusion protein: Gly-Ala Linker/Dendra2/1x Flag Tag (C terminal on insert)
  Cloning method: Ligation Independent Cloning
  Sequencing primers: 5′ TGATAGAGTTTGTCCTCCCTATCAG; 3′ TCCATATGCACCTTGACACG
Resource information
  A portion of this plasmid was derived from a plasmid made by: CP000480.1
Terms and licenses: Academic/Nonprofit Terms; Industry Terms: Not Available to Industry
Depositor comments: 5' cloning site: AseI (destroyed), 3' cloning site: HindIII (not destroyed)
How to cite: pMSR:MSMEG_0970:Dendra was a gift from Keith Derbyshire & Joseph Wade (Addgene plasmid # 174959 ; http://n2t.net/addgene:174959 ; RRID:Addgene_174959)
