[The description below was written by a language model from this plasmid's Addgene catalogue record and pLannotate feature annotations shown in this document.]
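Description:
pMSR:MSMEG_0970:Dendra is an integrating mycobacterial expression vector built on the pMSR:Dendra backbone, designed to produce the Mycobacterium smegmatis protein MSMEG_0970 as a C-terminal fluorescent fusion. In E. coli it is maintained as a high-copy plasmid through a ColE1/pUC-type origin and selected with apramycin, conferred by the aac(3)IV acetyltransferase gene. No mycobacterial plasmid origin is annotated. Instead, the construct carries the mycobacteriophage L5 integrase gene, with an adjacent fragment of L5 gene 32 that probably marks the phage attachment region. Together these allow site-specific, single-copy insertion at the chromosomal L5 attachment site, with apramycin also serving to select integrants.

The insert was placed by ligation-independent cloning downstream of the pmycTetO promoter, a mycobacterial promoter bearing tet operators. The annotation tool reports these operators as short "TRE" fragments, which reflects matches to the tetO sequence rather than the presence of a mammalian promoter. The operators imply that expression can be controlled by a Tet repressor, but no repressor gene is annotated on this plasmid. A T7 promoter sits just upstream of the open reading frame and a partial T7 terminator lies after it, so the same cassette can be expressed in T7 polymerase-bearing E. coli strains. The MSMEG_0970 coding region is annotated by its similarity to an M. tuberculosis protein. It is joined through a Gly-Ala linker to Dendra2, a green-to-red photoconvertible fluorescent protein, followed by a single FLAG epitope.

The construct belongs to a systematic M. smegmatis gene resource. It suits subcellular localisation imaging of the tagged protein in live mycobacteria, and the FLAG tag allows antibody-based detection or purification.
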