Features (pLannotate 1.2.2; 14 found; start..end, strand, type, name):
    594..698     -  CDS            32 (fragment): VG32_BPML5 - Protein predicted: Swiss-Prot protein existence level 4. From Mycobacterium phage L5 (Mycobacteriophage L5).
    754..858     +  CDS            Y4104_STRCO (fragment): Protein inferred from homology: Swiss-Prot protein existence level 3. From Streptomyces coelicolor (strain ATCC BAA-471 / A3(2) / M145).
    916..935     +  promoter       tight TRE promoter (fragment): Tet-responsive promoter PTight, consisting of seven tet operator sequences followed by the minimal CMV promoter
    942..959     +  promoter       tight TRE promoter (fragment): Tet-responsive promoter PTight, consisting of seven tet operator sequences followed by the minimal CMV promoter
    973..991     +  promoter       T7 promoter: promoter for bacteriophage T7 RNA polymerase
   1013..1603    +  CDS            Y525_MYCTU: Experimental evidence at protein level: Swiss-Prot protein existence level 1. From Mycobacterium tuberculosis (strain ATCC 25618 / H37Rv).
   1633..2319    +  CDS            Dendra2: Dendra2 is a photoconvertible green fluorescent protein published in 2006, derived from Dendronephthya sp.. It has high acid sensitivity.
   2359..2379    +  CDS            FLAG (fragment): FLAG® epitope tag, followed by an enterokinase cleavage site
   2388..2430    +  terminator     T7 terminator (fragment): transcription terminator for bacteriophage T7 RNA polymerase
   2636..3436    +  CDS            ApmR: aminoglycoside 3-N-acetyltransferase type IV ; aac(3)IV; confers resistance to apramycin (Paget and Davies, 1996)
   3503..3520    -  misc_feature   MCS (fragment): pBluescript multiple cloning site
   3561..4149    +  rep_origin     ori: high-copy-number ColE1/pMB1/pBR322/pUC origin of replication
   4317..4345    +  misc_feature   MCS (fragment): pUC18/19 multiple cloning site
   4905..532     +  CDS            33 (across the origin): VINT_BPML5 - Also known as int. Protein inferred from homology: Swiss-Prot protein existence level 3. Integrase is necessary for integration of the phage into the host genome by site-specific recombination. From Mycobacterium phage L5 (Mycobacteriophage L5).
>Addgene plasmid #174959 | pMSR:MSMEG_0970:Dendra | addgene full sequence | sequence record 345411 | Addgene NGS Result
CGCGGCATACATCCTGGCGTGGACGAGCCTCCGGTTCGGAGAGCTGATCGAGCTTCGCCGCAAGGACATC
GTGGACGACGGCATGACGATGAAGCTCCGGGTGCGCCGTGGCGCTTCCCGCGTGGGGAACAAGATCGTCG
TTGGCAACGCCAAGACCGTCCGGTCGAAGCGTCCTGTGACGGTTCCGCCTCACGTCGCGGAGATGATCCG
AGCGCACATGAAGGACCGTACGAAGATGAACAAGGGCCCCGAGGCATTCCTGGTGACCACGACGCAGGGC
AACCGGCTGTCGAAGTCCGCGTTCACCAAGTCGCTGAAGCGTGGCTACGCCAAGATCGGTCGGCCGGAAC
TCCGCATCCACGACCTCCGCGCTGTCGGCGCTACGTTCGCCGCTCAGGCAGGTGCGACGACCAAGGAGCT
GATGGCCCGTCTCGGTCACACGACTCCTAGGATGGCGATGAAGTACCAGATGGCGTCTGAGGCCCGCGAC
GAGGCTATCGCTGAGGCGATGTCCAAGCTGGCCAAGACCTCCTGAAACGCAAAAAGCCCCCCTCCCAAGG
ACACTGAGTCCTAAAGAGGGGGGTTTCTTGTCAGTACGCGAAGAACCACGCCTGGCCGCGAGCGCCAGCA
CCGCCGCTCTGTGCGGAGACCTGGGCACCAGCCCCGCCGCCGCCAGGAGCATTGCCGTTCCCGCCAGAAA
TCTAGACGGTGACCACAACGCGCCCGCTTTGATCGGGGACGTCGAAATATTGGATCGTCGGCACCGTCAC
GGCCGTGGGAGGCGGCACGATCCGCGACGTGATGATCGGCCGCATCCCCACGGTGCTGCGCAGTGAGCTC
TACGCCATCCCGGCGTTGATCTGTGCGTTCGCACGCACAGGCCCGGTGTGAGAAGGGTCTCTGACGAGCG
GGAGAACTCCCTATCAGTGATAGAGTTTGTCCTCCCTATCAGTGATAGATAGGCTTAAGGAGTAATACGA
CTCACTATAGGGAGAAGGAGGCCATTATGCGCACCACCGTCCACGTGATGCGCCACGGCGAGGTGCACAA
CCCCGCCAAGGTGCTCTACGGGCGGCTGCCCGGCTATCACCTGTCCGAGCGTGGCCGTGCGCAGGCGCGG
TCCGCTGCCGACTGGCTGGCCGGCCGCGACATCGTCTACCTCGTCGCGTCACCGCTGGAGCGCGCACAGG
AGACCGCGGCGCCCATCGCCGAGAGTCACGGCCTGTCGATCGACACCGACGACGACCTCATCGAGTCGTG
GAACACCTTCGAGGGCCAGAAGGTCGCGCCGGGTGACGGCGCGCTGCGCGATCCGCGCAACTGGCCGCGC
CTGCGCGATCCCCGCAAGCCGTCGTGGGGTGAGCCGTACCACGAGGTCGCGGCACGCATGATGGCCGCGC
TGCACCGCGCCCGGCTCAAGGCCGCGGGGCACGAGGCGGTGTGCGTGAGCCACCAGTTGCCGGTCGAGAC
GCTGCGGCGCGCGATGACGGGCCGCAAGCTCGCGCATCTGCCGTTGCCGAACAGCAGGCTGTGCAATCTG
GCGTCCATCACGTCGTTCACGTTCGACGACGACCGGCTGATCCGCTGGGGATATTCGGAGCCCTGGGGAA
TCAGCTTGGTGCGGCCGCGGGCAACACGCCTGGCATCAATCTGATCAAGGAGGACATGCGTGTCAAGGTG
CATATGGAGGGCAACGTGAACGGTCACGCCTTCGTGATCGAGGGGGAGGGTAAGGGTAAGCCTTACGAAG
GGACCCAGACCGCCAACCTCACCGTCAAGGAGGGCGCCCCTCTCCCATTCTCGTACGATATCCTCACTAC
CGCGGTGCATTACGGGAACCGCGTGTTCACCAAGTACCCCGAGGATATCCCTGACTACTTCAAGCAGAGC
TTCCCGGAGGGATACTCCTGGGAGCGGACGATGACCTTCGAAGACAAGGGTATCTGTACGATCCGCAGCG
ACATCTCGCTGGAAGGGGACTGTTTCTTCCAGAACGTCCGTTTCAAGGGGACCAACTTTCCGCCGAACGG
CCCGGTCATGCAGAAGAAGACCCTCAAGTGGGAGCCGAGCACGGAGAAGCTGCACGTTCGGGACGGCCTC
CTGGTCGGCAACATCAACATGGCGCTGCTGCTGGAAGGCGGCGGCCACTACCTATGCGACTTCAAGACCA
CGTACAAAGCGAAGAAGGTCGTCCAGCTGCCCGACGCGCACTTCGTGGACCACCGCATCGAAATCCTGGG
GAACGATTCGGACTACAACAAGGTCAAGTTGTACGAGCACGCTGTGGCACGCTATAGCCCGCTCCCGTCG
CAGGTCTGGTTCGAAGGCGGCGGCGGGGAGAACCTGTATTTCCAGGACTACAAGGACGACGACGACAAGT
GATTTAAATAACCCCTTGGGGCCTCTAAACGGGTCTTGAGGGGTTTTTTGTTAACTAGCGTACGATCGAA
TTCCTGCAGCTCACGGTAACTGATGCCGTATTTGCAGTACCAGCGTACGGCCCACAGAATGATGTCACGC
TGAAAATGCCGGCCTTTGAATGGGTTCATGTGCAGCTCCATCAGCAAAAGGGGATGATAAGTTTATCACC
ACCGACTATTTGCAACAGTGCCGTTGATCGTGCTATGATCGACTGATGTCATCAGCGGTGGAGTGCAATG
TCGTGCAATACGAATGGCGAAAAGCCGAGCTCATCGGTCAGCTTCTCAACCTTGGGGTTACCCCCGGCGG
TGTGCTGCTGGTCCACAGCTCCTTCCGTAGCGTCCGGCCCCTCGAAGATGGGCCACTTGGACTGATCGAG
GCCCTGCGTGCTACGCTGGGTCCGGGAGGGACGCTCGTCATGCCCTCGTGGTCAGGTCTGGACGACGAGC
CGTTCGATCCTGCCACGTCGCCCGTTACACCGGACCTTGGAGTTGTCTCTGACACATTCTGGCGCCTGCC
AAATGTAAAGCGCAGCGCCCATCCATTTGCCTTTGCGGCAGCGGGGCCACAGGCAGAGCAGATCATCTCT
GATCCATTGCCCCTGCCACCTTACTCGCCTGCAAGCCCGGTCGCCCGTGTCCATGAACTCGATGGGCAGG
TACTTCTCCTCGGCGTGGGACACGATGCCAACACGACGCTGCATCTTGCCGAGTTGATGGCAAAGGTTCC
CTATGGGGTGCCGAGACACTGCACCATTCTTCAGGATGGCAAGTTGGTACGCGTCGATTATCTCGAGAAT
GACCACTGCTGTGAGCGCTTTGCCTTGGCGGACAGGTGGCTCAAGGAGAAGAGCCTTCAGAAGGAAGGTC
CAGTCGGTCATGCCTTTGCTCGGTTGATCCGCTCCCGCGACATTGTGGCGACAGCCCTGGGTCAACTGGG
CCGAGATCCGTTGATCTTCCTGCATCCGCCAGAGGCGGGATGCGAAGAATGCGATGCCGCTCGCCAGTCG
ATTGGCTGAGCTCATGAGCGGAGAACGAGATGACGTTGGAGGGGCAAGGTCGCGCTGATTGCTGGGGCAA
CACGGGGGATCCACTAGTTCCATGAGCGTCAGACCCCGTAGAAAAGATCAAAGGATCTTCTTGAGATCCT
TTTTTTCTGCGCGTAATCTGCTGCTTGCAAACAAAAAAACCACCGCTACCAGCGGTGGTTTGTTTGCCGG
ATCAAGAGCTACCAACTCTTTTTCCGAAGGTAACTGGCTTCAGCAGAGCGCAGATACCAAATACTGTCCT
TCTAGTGTAGCCGTAGTTAGGCCACCACTTCAAGAACTCTGTAGCACCGCCTACATACCTCGCTCTGCTA
ATCCTGTTACCAGTGGCTGCTGCCAGTGGCGATAAGTCGTGTCTTACCGGGTTGGACTCAAGACGATAGT
TACCGGATAAGGCGCAGCGGTCGGGCTGAACGGGGGGTTCGTGCACACAGCCCAGCTTGGAGCGAACGAC
CTACACCGAACTGAGATACCTACAGCGTGAGCTATGAGAAAGCGCCACGCTTCCCGAGGGGAGAAAGGCG
GACAGGTATCCGGTAAGCGGCAGGGTCGGAACAGGAGAGCGCACGAGGGAGCTTCCAGGGGGAAACGCCT
GGTATCTTTATAGTCCTGTCGGGTTTCGCCACCTCTGACTTGAGCGTCGATTTTTGTGATGCTCGTCAGG
GGGGCGGAGCCTATGGAAAAACGCCAGCAACGCGGCCTTTTTACGGTTCCTGGCCTTTTGCTGGCCTTTT
GCTCACATGTTCTTTCCTGCGTTATCCCCTGATTCTGTGGATAACCGTATTACCGCCTTTGAGTGAGCTG
ATACCGCTCGCCGCAGCCGAACGACCGAGCGCAACGCGTGCGGCCGCGGTACCCGGGGATCCTCTAGAGT
CGACCACCAAGGGCACCATCTCTGCTTGGGCCACCCCGTTGGCCGCAGCCAGCTCGCTGAGAGCCGTGAA
CGACAGGGCGAACGCCAGCCCGCCGACGGCGAGGGTTCCGACCGCTGCAACTCCCGGTGCAACCTTGTCC
CGGTCTATTCTCTTCACTGCACCAGCTCCAATCTGGTGTGAATGCCCCTCGTCTGTTCGCGCAGGCGGGG
GGCTCTATTCGTTTGTCAGCATCGAAAGTAGCCAGATCAGGGATGCGTTGCAACCGCGTATGCCCAGGTC
AGAAGAGTCGCACAAGAGTTGCAGACCCCTGGAAAGAAAAATGGCCAGAGGGCGAAAACACCCTCTGACC
AGCGGAGCGGGCGACGGGAATCGAACCCGCGTAGCTAGTTTGGAAGAATGGGTGTCTGCCGACCACATAT
GGGCCGGTCAAGATAGGTTTTTACCCCCTCTCGGCTGCATCCTCTAAGTGGAAAGAAATTGCAGGTCGTA
GAAGCGCGTTGAAGCCTGAGAGTTGCACAGGAGTTGCAACCCGGTAGCCTTGTTCACGACGAGAGGAGAC
CTAGTTGGCACGTCGCGGATGGGGATCGCTGAAGACTCAGCGCAGCGGGAGGATCCAAGCCTCATACGTC
AACCCGCAGGACGGTGTGAGGTACTACGCGCTGCAGACCTACGACAACAAGATGGACGCCGAAGCCTGGC
TCGCGGGCGAGAAGCGGCTCATCGAGATGGAGACCTGGACCCCTCCACAGGACCGGGCGAAGAAGGCAGC
CGCCAGCGCCATCACGCTGGAGGAGTACACCCGGAAGTGGCTCGTGGAGCGCGACCTCGCAGACGGCACC
AGGGATCTGTACAGCGGGCACGCGGAGCGCCGCATCTACCCGGTGCTAGGTGAAGTGGCGGTCACAGAGA
TGACGCCAGCTCTGGTGCGTGCGTGGTGGGCCGGGATGGGTAGGAAGCACCCGACTGCCCGCCGGCATGC
CTACAACGTCCTCCGGGCGGTGATGAACACAGCGGTCGAGGACAAGCTGATCGCAGAGAACCCGTGCCGG
ATCGAGCAGAAGGCAGCCGATGAGCGCGACGTAGAGGCGCTGACGCCTGAGGAGCTGGACATCGTCGCCG
CTGAGATCTTCGAGCACTACCGGAT
