>Addgene plasmid #174959 | pMSR:MSMEG_0970:Dendra | depositor partial sequence | sequence record 339353 | partial
ATGCGCACCACCGTCCACGTGATGCGCCACGGCGAGGTGCACAACCCCGCCAAGGTGCTCTACGGGCGGC
TGCCCGGCTATCACCTGTCCGAGCGTGGCCGTGCGCAGGCGCGGTCCGCTGCCGACTGGCTGGCCGGCCG
CGACATCGTCTACCTCGTCGCGTCACCGCTGGAGCGCGCACAGGAGACCGCGGCGCCCATCGCCGAGAGT
CACGGCCTGTCGATCGACACCGACGACGACCTCATCGAGTCGTGGAACACCTTCGAGGGCCAGAAGGTCG
CGCCGGGTGACGGCGCGCTGCGCGATCCGCGCAACTGGCCGCGCCTGCGCGATCCCCGCAAGCCGTCGTG
GGGTGAGCCGTACCACGAGGTCGCGGCACGCATGATGGCCGCGCTGCACCGCGCCCGGCTCAAGGCCGCG
GGGCACGAGGCGGTGTGCGTGAGCCACCAGTTGCCGGTCGAGACGCTGCGGCGCGCGATGACGGGCCGCA
AGCTCGCGCATCTGCCGTTGCCGAACAGCAGGCTGTGCAATCTGGCGTCCATCACGTCGTTCACGTTCGA
CGACGACCGGCTGATCCGCTGGGGATATTCGGAGCCCTGGGGAATC
